>Addgene plasmid #86374 | pME-nfsB-CFP | depositor full sequence | sequence record 168259 | pME-nfsB-CFP sequence 4520 bps
CTTTCCTGCGTTATCCCCTGATTCTGTGGATAACCGTATTACCGCCTTTGAGTGAGCTGATACCGCTCGC
CGCAGCCGAACGACCGAGCGCAGCGAGTCAGTGAGCGAGGAAGCGGAAGAGCGCCCAATACGCAAACCGC
CTCTCCCCGCGCGTTGGCCGATTCATTAATGCAGCTGGCACGACAGGTTTCCCGACTGGAAAGCGGGCAG
TGAGCGCAACGCAATTAATACGCGTACCGCTAGCCAGGAAGAGTTTGTAGAAACGCAAAAAGGCCATCCG
TCAGGATGGCCTTCTGCTTAGTTTGATGCCTGGCAGTTTATGGCGGGCGTCCTGCCCGCCACCCTCCGGG
CCGTTGCTTCACAACGTTCAAATCCGCTCCCGGCGGATTTGTCCTACTCAGGAGAGCGTTCACCGACAAA
CAACAGATAAAACGAAAGGCCCAGTCTTCCGACTGAGCCTTTCGTTTTATTTGATGCCTGGCAGTTCCCT
ACTCTCGCGTTAACGCTAGCATGGATGTTTTCCCAGTCACGACGTTGTAAAACGACGGCCAGTCTTAAGC
TCGGGCCCCAAATAATGATTTTATTTTGACTGATAGTGACCTGTTCGTTGCAACACATTGATGAGCAATG
CTTTTTTATAATGCCAACTTTGTACAAAAAAGCAGGCTGCAGGCTGCAGGCTGCAAGCTTGATTTAGGTG
ACACTATAGAATACAAGCTACTTGTTCTTTTTGCAGGATCCCATCGATTCGAATTCGCCACCATGGATAT
CATTTCTGTCGCCTTAAAGCGTCATTCCACTAAGGCATTTGATGCCAGCAAAAAACTTACCCCGGAACAG
GCCGAGCAGATCAAAACGCTACTGCAATACAGCCCATCCAGCACCAACTCCCAGCCGTGGCATTTTATTG
TTGCCAGCACGGAAGAAGGTAAAGCGCGTGTTGCCAAATCCGCTGCCGGTAATTACGTGTTCAACGAGCG
TAAAATGCTTGATGCCTCGCACGTCGTGGTGTTCTGTGCAAAAACCGCGATGGACGATGTCTGGCTGAAG
CTGGTTGTTGACCAGGAAGATGCCGATGGCCGCTTTGCCACGCCGGAAGCGAAAGCCGCGAACGATAAAG
GTCGCAAGTTCTTCGCTGATATGCACCGTAAAGATCTGCATGATGATGCAGAGTGGATGGCAAAACAGGT
TTATCTCAACGTCGGTAACTTCCTGCTCGGCGTGGCGGCTCTGGGTCTGGACGCGGTACCCATCGAAGGT
TTTGACGCCGCCATCCTCGATGCAGAATTTGGTCTGAAAGAGAAAGGCTACACCAGTCTGGTGGTTGTTC
CGGTAGGTCATCACAGCGTTGAAGATTTTAACGCTACGCTGCCGAAATCTCGTCTGCCGCAAAACATCAC
CTTAACCGAAGTGATACCGGTCGCCACCATGGTGAGCAAGGGCGAGGAGCTGTTCACCGGGGTGGTGCCC
ATCCTGGTCGAGCTGGACGGCGACGTAAACGGCCACAAGTTCAGCGTGTCCGGCGAGGGCGAGGGCGATG
CCACCTACGGCAAGCTGACCCTGAAGTTCATCTGCACCACCGGCAAGCTGCCCGTGCCCTGGCCCACCCT
CGTGACCACCCTGACCTGGGGCGTGCAGTGCTTCAGCCGCTACCCCGACCACATGAAGCAGCACGACTTC
TTCAAGTCCGCCATGCCCGAAGGCTACGTCCAGGAGCGCACCATCTTCTTCAAGGACGACGGCAACTACA
AGACCCGCGCCGAGGTGAAGTTCGAGGGCGACACCCTGGTGAACCGCATCGAGCTGAAGGGCATCGACTT
CAAGGAGGACGGCAACATCCTGGGGCACAAGCTGGAGTACAACTACATCAGCCACAACGTCTATATCACC
GCCGACAAGCAGAAGAACGGCATCAAGGCCAACTTCAAGATCCGCCACAACATCGAGGACGGCAGCGTGC
AGCTCGCCGACCACTACCAGCAGAACACCCCCATCGGCGACGGCCCCGTGCTGCTGCCCGACAACCACTA
CCTGAGCACCCAGTCCGCCCTGAGCAAAGACCCCAACGAGAAGCGCGATCACATGGTCCTGCTGGAGTTC
GTGACCGCCGCCGGGATCACTCTCGGCATGGACGAGCTGTACAAGTAAAGCGGCCGCTACCTGGTGGAGT
TCAAGACCATCTACATGGCCAAGAAGCCCGTGCAACTGCCCGGCTACTACTACGTGGACACCAAGCTGGA
CATCACCTCCCACAACGAGGACTACACCATCGTGGAACAGTACGAGCGCTCCGAGGGCCGCCACCACCTG
TTCCTGTACGGCATGGACGAGCTGTACAAGGGCAAAAAGAAAAAGAAGAAATCCAAAACAAAATGTGCAT
TAATGTGAAGAGCGGCCGTAGATCCAGACATGATAAGATACATTGATGAGTTTGGACAAACCACAACTAG
AATGCAGTGAAAAAAATGCTTTATTTGTGAAATTTGTGATGCTATTGCTTTATTTGTAACCATTATAAGC
TGCAATAAACAAGTTAACAACAACAATTGCATTCATTTTATGTTTCAGGTTCAGGGGGAGGTGTGGGAGG
TTTTTTAATTCGCGGCCGGCCGCGGCGCCAATGCATTGGGCCCGGTACCCGGGTACCCAGCTTTCTTGTA
CAAAGTTGGCATTATAAGAAAGCATTGCTTATCAATTTGTTGCAACGAACAGGTCACTATCAGTCAAAAT
AAAATCATTATTTGCCATCCAGCTGATATCCCCTATAGTGAGTCGTATTACATGGTCATAGCTGTTTCCT
GGCAGCTCTGGCCCGTGTCTCAAAATCTCTGATGTTACATTGCACAAGATAAAATAATATCATCATGAAC
AATAAAACTGTCTGCTTACATAAACAGTAATACAAGGGGTGTTATGAGCCATATTCAACGGGAAACGTCG
AGGCCGCGATTAAATTCCAACATGGATGCTGATTTATATGGGTATAAATGGGCTCGCGATAATGTCGGGC
AATCAGGTGCGACAATCTATCGCTTGTATGGGAAGCCCGATGCGCCAGAGTTGTTTCTGAAACATGGCAA
AGGTAGCGTTGCCAATGATGTTACAGATGAGATGGTCAGACTAAACTGGCTGACGGAATTTATGCCTCTT
CCGACCATCAAGCATTTTATCCGTACTCCTGATGATGCATGGTTACTCACCACTGCGATCCCCGGAAAAA
CAGCATTCCAGGTATTAGAAGAATATCCTGATTCAGGTGAAAATATTGTTGATGCGCTGGCAGTGTTCCT
GCGCCGGTTGCATTCGATTCCTGTTTGTAATTGTCCTTTTAACAGCGATCGCGTATTTCGTCTCGCTCAG
GCGCAATCACGAATGAATAACGGTTTGGTTGATGCGAGTGATTTTGATGACGAGCGTAATGGCTGGCCTG
TTGAACAAGTCTGGAAAGAAATGCATAAACTTTTGCCATTCTCACCGGATTCAGTCGTCACTCATGGTGA
TTTCTCACTTGATAACCTTATTTTTGACGAGGGGAAATTAATAGGTTGTATTGATGTTGGACGAGTCGGA
ATCGCAGACCGATACCAGGATCTTGCCATCCTATGGAACTGCCTCGGTGAGTTTTCTCCTTCATTACAGA
AACGGCTTTTTCAAAAATATGGTATTGATAATCCTGATATGAATAAATTGCAGTTTCATTTGATGCTCGA
TGAGTTTTTCTAATCAGAATTGGTTAATTGGTTGTAACACTGGCAGAGCATTACGCTGACTTGACGGGAC
GGCGCAAGCTCATGACCAAAATCCCTTAACGTGAGTTACGCGTCGTTCCACTGAGCGTCAGACCCCGTAG
AAAAGATCAAAGGATCTTCTTGAGATCCTTTTTTTCTGCGCGTAATCTGCTGCTTGCAAACAAAAAAACC
ACCGCTACCAGCGGTGGTTTGTTTGCCGGATCAAGAGCTACCAACTCTTTTTCCGAAGGTAACTGGCTTC
AGCAGAGCGCAGATACCAAATACTGTTCTTCTAGTGTAGCCGTAGTTAGGCCACCACTTCAAGAACTCTG
TAGCACCGCCTACATACCTCGCTCTGCTAATCCTGTTACCAGTGGCTGCTGCCAGTGGCGATAAGTCGTG
TCTTACCGGGTTGGACTCAAGACGATAGTTACCGGATAAGGCGCAGCGGTCGGGCTGAACGGGGGGTTCG
TGCACACAGCCCAGCTTGGAGCGAACGACCTACACCGAACTGAGATACCTACAGCGTGAGCTATGAGAAA
GCGCCACGCTTCCCGAAGGGAGAAAGGCGGACAGGTATCCGGTAAGCGGCAGGGTCGGAACAGGAGAGCG
CACGAGGGAGCTTCCAGGGGGAAACGCCTGGTATCTTTATAGTCCTGTCGGGTTTCGCCACCTCTGACTT
GAGCGTCGATTTTTGTGATGCTCGTCAGGGGGGCGGAGCCTATGGAAAAACGCCAGCAACGCGGCCTTTT
TACGGTTCCTGGCCTTTTGCTGGCCTTTTGCTCACATGTT
Features (pLannotate 1.2.2; 14 found; start..end, strand, type, name):
    121..213     +  CDS            lacI (fragment): lac repressor; lacI; The lac repressor binds to the lac operator to inhibit transcription in E. coli. This inhibition can be relieved by adding lactose or isopropyl-β-D-thiogalactopyranoside (IPTG).
    268..295     -  terminator     rrnB T2 terminator: transcription terminator T2 from the E. coli rrnB gene
    427..470     +  terminator     rrnB T1 terminator: Escherichia coli rrnB; transcription terminator T1 from the E. coli rrnB gene
    517..553     -  CDS            lacZα (fragment): LacZα fragment of β-galactosidase; lacZ fragment
    569..668     +  protein_bind   attL1: mutant version of attL; recombination site for the Gateway® LR reaction LR Clonase™
    692..710     +  promoter       SP6 promoter: promoter for bacteriophage SP6 RNA polymerase
    763..1413    +  CDS            nfsB: NFSB_ECOLI - Also known as dprA, nfnB From Escherichia coli (strain K12).
   1429..2148    +  CDS            ECFP: enhanced CFP mammalian codon-optimized
   2150..2340    +  CDS            dTomato (fragment): dimeric variant of DsRed fluorescent protein (Shaner et al., 2004) mammalian codon-optimized
   2401..2535    -  polyA_signal   SV40 poly(A) signal: SV40 polyadenylation signal
   2645..2744    -  protein_bind   attL2: mutant version of attL; recombination site for the Gateway® LR reaction LR Clonase™
   2762..2780    -  promoter       T7 promoter: promoter for bacteriophage T7 RNA polymerase
   2914..3723    +  CDS            KanR: aminoglycoside phosphotransferase; aph(3')-Ia; confers resistance to kanamycin in bacteria or G418 (Geneticin®) in eukaryotes
   3870..4458    +  rep_origin     ori: high-copy-number ColE1/pMB1/pBR322/pUC origin of replication
