[The description below was written by a language model from this plasmid's Addgene catalogue record and pLannotate feature annotations shown in this document.]
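Description:
pME-nfsB-CFP is a 4.5 kb Gateway middle-entry clone built on the pME backbone and catalogued as a zebrafish vector. It is propagated in E. coli through a high-copy ColE1/pUC-type origin and selected with kanamycin via the aph(3')-Ia KanR gene. The rrnB T1 and T2 terminators sit upstream of the cloning region, where they insulate the insert from read-through transcription. The short lacI and lacZα fragments also annotated there appear to be backbone remnants.

The payload lies between attL1 and attL2, the sites that LR Clonase uses to transfer an insert into an attR-bearing destination vector. It consists of the E. coli nfsB coding sequence (nitroreductase) followed by ECFP, recorded as a C-terminal tag on the insert, giving a cyan fluorescent nitroreductase fusion. A short dTomato fragment is annotated directly after ECFP, and the record does not explain it; it may be a leftover from an earlier construct. An SV40 polyadenylation signal also lies within the att-flanked region but is annotated on the opposite strand to the coding sequence, so its role here is unclear. The only promoters annotated are SP6, just upstream of nfsB, and T7, outside attL2. No eukaryotic promoter is present, as expected for an entry clone: a tissue-specific promoter would be supplied by recombination with other entry and destination vectors.

The stated purpose is expression of nfsB-CFP. Nitroreductase converts prodrugs such as metronidazole into cytotoxic products, so such fusions are generally used for inducible ablation of fluorescently marked cells. This fits the associated study of neuronal regeneration and circuit reassembly in the retina.
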