Addgene plasmid #86374: pME-nfsB-CFP
Purpose: expression of nfsB-CFP
Depositing lab: Rachel Wong. Depositing organization: University of Washington. Publication: Presynaptic partner selection during retinal circuit reassembly varies with timing of neuronal regeneration in vivo. Yoshimatsu T, D'Orazi FD, Gamlin CR, Suzuki SC, Suli A, Kimelman D, Raible DW, Wong RO. Nat Commun. 2016 Feb 3;7:10590. doi: 10.1038/ncomms10590. PubMed 26838932.
Backbone
  Vector backbone: pME
  Vector type: zebrafish
Growth in bacteria
  Bacterial resistance: Kanamycin, 50 μg/mL
  Growth temperature: 37°C
  Growth strain: DH5alpha
  Copy number: Unknown
Gene/Insert
  Gene/Insert name: nitroreductase (alt name: nfsB)
  Species: bacteria
  Tag / fusion protein: ECFP (C terminal on insert)
  Cloning method: Unknown
  Sequencing primers: 5′ SP6; 3′ EGFP-N
Terms and licenses: Academic/Nonprofit Terms; Industry Terms: Not Available to Industry
How to cite: pME-nfsB-CFP was a gift from Rachel Wong (Addgene plasmid # 86374 ; http://n2t.net/addgene:86374 ; RRID:Addgene_86374)
