>Addgene plasmid #86374 | pME-nfsB-CFP | addgene partial sequence | sequence record 174930 | Addgene NGS Result
ACCCAGCTTTCTTGTACAAAGTTGGCATTATAAGAAAGCATTGCTTATCAATTTGTTGCAACGAACAGGT
CACTATCAGTCAAAATAAAATCATTATTTGCCATCCAGCTGATATCCCCTATAGTGAGTCGTATTACATG
GTCATAGCTGTTTCCTGGCAGCTCTGGCCCGTGTCTCAAAATCTCTGATGTTACATTGCACAAGATAAAA
TAATATCATCATGAACAATAAAACTGTCTGCTTACATAAACAGTAATACAAGGGGTGTTATGAGCCATAT
TCAACGGGAAACGTCGAGGCCGCGATTAAATTCCAACATGGATGCTGATTTATATGGGTATAAATGGGCT
CGCGATAATGTCGGGCAATCAGGTGCGACAATCTATCGCTTGTATGGGAAGCCCGATGCGCCAGAGTTGT
TTCTGAAACATGGCAAAGGTAGCGTTGCCAATGATGTTACAGATGAGATGGTCAGACTAAACTGGCTGAC
GGAATTTATGCCTCTTCCGACCATCAAGCATTTTATCCGTACTCCTGATGATGCATGGTTACTCACCACT
GCGATCCCCGGAAAAACAGCATTCCAGGTATTAGAAGAATATCCTGATTCAGGTGAAAATATTGTTGATG
CGCTGGCAGTGTTCCTGCGCCGGTTGCATTCGATTCCTGTTTGTAATTGTCCTTTTAACAGCGATCGCGT
ATTTCGTCTCGCTCAGGCGCAATCACGAATGAATAACGGTTTGGTTGATGCGAGTGATTTTGATGACGAG
CGTAATGGCTGGCCTGTTGAACAAGTCTGGAAAGAAATGCATAAACTTTTGCCATTCTCACCGGATTCAG
TCGTCACTCATGGTGATTTCTCACTTGATAACCTTATTTTTGACGAGGGGAAATTAATAGGTTGTATTGA
TGTTGGACGAGTCGGAATCGCAGACCGATACCAGGATCTTGCCATCCTATGGAACTGCCTCGGTGAGTTT
TCTCCTTCATTACAGAAACGGCTTTTTCAAAAATATGGTATTGATAATCCTGATATGAATAAATTGCAGT
TTCATTTGATGCTCGATGAGTTTTTCTAATCAGAATTGGTTAATTGGTTGTAACACTGGCAGAGCATTAC
GCTGACTTGACGGGACGGCGCAAGCTCATGACCAAAATCCCTTAACGTGAGTTACGCGTCGTTCCACTGA
GCGTCAGACCCCGTAGAAAAGATCAAAGGATCTTCTTGAGATCCTTTTTTTCTGCGCGTAATCTGCTGCT
TGCAAACAAAAAAACCACCGCTACCAGCGGTGGTTTGTTTGCCGGATCAAGAGCTACCAACTCTTTTTCC
GAAGGTAACTGGCTTCAGCAGAGCGCAGATACCAAATACTGTTCTTCTAGTGTAGCCGTAGTTAGGCCAC
CACTTCAAGAACTCTGTAGCACCGCCTACATACCTCGCTCTGCTAATCCTGTTACCAGTGGCTGCTGCCA
GTGGCGATAAGTCGTGTCTTACCGGGTTGGACTCAAGACGATAGTTACCGGATAAGGCGCAGCGGTCGGG
CTGAACGGGGGGTTCGTGCACACAGCCCAGCTTGGAGCGAACGACCTACACCGAACTGAGATACCTACAG
CGTGAGCTATGAGAAAGCGCCACGCTTCCCGAAGGGAGAAAGGCGGACAGGTATCCGGTAAGCGGCAGGG
TCGGAACAGGAGAGCGCACGAGGGAGCTTCCAGGGGGAAACGCCTGGTATCTTTATAGTCCTGTCGGGTT
TCGCCACCTCTGACTTGAGCGTCGATTTTTGTGATGCTCGTCAGGGGGGCGGAGCCTATGGAAAAACGCC
AGCAACGCGGCCTTTTTACGGTTCCTGGCCTTTTGCTGGCCTTTTGCTCACATGTTCTTTCCTGCGTTAT
CCCCTGATTCTGTGGATAACCGTATTACCGCCTTTGAGTGAGCTGATACCGCTCGCCGCAGCCGAACGAC
CGAGCGCAGCGAGTCAGTGAGCGAGGAAGCGGAAGAGCGCCCAATACGCAAACCGCCTCTCCCCGCGCGT
TGGCCGATTCATTAATGCAGCTGGCACGACAGGTTTCCCGACTGGAAAGCGGGCAGTGAGCGCAACGCAA
TTAATACGCGTACCGCTAGCCAGGAAGAGTTTGTAGAAACGCAAAAAGGCCATCCGTCAGGATGGCCTTC
TGCTTAGTTTGATGCCTGGCAGTTTATGGCGGGCGTCCTGCCCGCCACCCTCCGGGCCGTTGCTTCACAA
CGTTCAAATCCGCTCCCGGCGGATTTGTCCTACTCAGGAGAGCGTTCACCGACAAACAACAGATAAAACG
AAAGGCCCAGTCTTCCGACTGAGCCTTTCGTTTTATTTGATGCCTGGCAGTTCCCTACTCTCGCGTTAAC
GCTAGCATGGATGTTTTCCCAGTCACGACGTTGTAAAACGACGGCCAGTCTTAAGCTCGGGCCCCAAATA
ATGATTTTATTTTGACTGATAGTGACCTGTTCGTTGCAACACATTGATGAGCAATGCTTTTTTATAATGC
CAACTTTGTACAAAAAAGCAGGCTGCAGGCTGCAGGCTGCAAGCTTGATTTAGGTGACACTATAGAATAC
AAGCTACTTGTTCTTTTTGCAGGATCCCATCGATTCGAATTCGCCACCATGGATATCATTTCTGTCGCCT
TAAAGCGTCATTCCACTAAGGCATTTGATGCCAGCAAAAAACTTACCCCGGAACAGGCCGAGCAGATCAA
AACGCTACTGCAATACAGCCCATCCAGCACCAACTCCCAGCCGTGGCATTTTATTGTTGCCAGCACGGAA
GAAGGTAAAGCGCGTGTTGCCAAATCCGCTGCCGGTAATTACGTGTTCAACGAGCGTAAAATGCTTGATG
CCTCGCACGTCGTGGTGTTCTGTGCAAAAACCGCGATGGACGATGTCTGGCTGAAGCTGGTTGTTGACCA
GGAAGATGCCGATGGCCGCTTTGCCACGCCGGAAGCGAAAGCCGCGAACGATAAAGGTCGCAAGTTCTTC
GCTGATATGCACCGTAAAGATCTGCATGATGATGCAGAGTGGATGGCAAAACAGGTTTATCTCAACGTCG
GTAACTTCCTGCTCGGCGTGGCGGCTCTGGGTCTGGACGCGGTACCCATCGAAGGTTTTGACGCCGCCAT
CCTCGATGCAGAATTTGGTCTGAAAGAGAAAGGCTACACCAGTCTGGTGGTTGTTCCGGTAGGTCATCAC
AGCGTTGAAGATTTTAACGCTACGCTGCCGAAATCTCGTCTGCCGCAAAACATCACCTTAACCGAAGTGA
TACCGGTCGCCACCATGGTGAGCAAGGGCGAGGAGCTGTTCACCGGGGTGGTGCCCATCCTGGTCGAGCT
GGACGGCGACGTAAACGGCCACAAGTTCAGCGTGTCCGGCGAGGGCGAGGGCGATGCCACCTACGGCAAG
CTGACCCTGAAGTTCATCTGCACCACCGGCAAGCTGCCCGTGCCCTGGCCCACCCTCGTGACCACCCTGA
CCTGGGGCGTGCAGTGCTTCAGCCGCTACCCCGACCACATGAAGCAGCACGACTTCTTCAAGTCCGCCAT
GCCCGAAGGCTACGTCCAGGAGCGCACCATCTTCTTCAAGGACGACGGCAACTACAAGACCCGCGCCGAG
GTGAAGTTCGAGGGCGACACCCTGGTGAACCGCATCGAGCTGAAGGGCATCGACTTCAAGGAGGACGGCA
ACATCCTGGGGCACAAGCTGGAGTACAACTACATCAGCCACAACGTCTATATCACCGCCGACAAGCAGAA
GAACGGCATCAAGGCCAACTTCAAGATCCGCCACAACATCGAGGACGGCAGCGTGCAGCTCGCCGACCAC
TACCAGCAGAACACCCCCATCGGCGACGGCCCCGTGCTGCTGCCCGACAACCACTACCTGAGCACCCAGT
CCGCCCTGAGCAAAGACCCCAACGAGAAGCGCGATCACATGGTCCTGCTGGAGTTCGTGACCGCCGCCGG
GATCACTCTCGGCATGGACGAGCTGTACAAGTAAAGCGGCCG
